>Addgene plasmid #199357 | pTS104 pHAGE2 CMVtetO2 MCS-3C-22xGS-GFP | addgene full sequence | sequence record 389947 | Addgene NGS Result
TTAGTAGTTGGAAGGGCTAATTCACTCCCAAAGAAGACAAGATATCCTTGATCTGTGGATCTACCACACA
CAAGGCTACTTCCCTGATTAGCAGAACTACACACCAGGGCCAGGGGTCAGATATCCACTGACCTTTGGAT
GGTGCTACAAGCTAGTACCAGTTGAGCCAGATAAGGTAGAAGAGGCCAATAAAGGAGAGAACACCAGCTT
GTTACACCCTGTGAGCCTGCATGGGATGGATGACCCGGAGAGAGAAGTGTTAGAGTGGAGGTTTGACAGC
CGCCTAGCATTTCATCACGTGGCCCGAGAGCTGCATCCGGAGTACTTCAAGAACTGCTGATATCGAGCTT
GCTACAAGGGACTTTCCGCTGGGGACTTTCCAGGGAGGCGTGGCCTGGGCGGGACTGGGGAGTGGCGAGC
CCTCAGATCCTGCATATAAGCAGCTGCTTTTTGCCTGTACTGGGTCTCTCTGGTTAGACCAGATCTGAGC
CTGGGAGCTCTCTGGCTAACTAGGGAACCCACTGCTTAAGCCTCAATAAAGCTTGCCTTGAGTGCTTCAA
GTAGTGTGTGCCCGTCTGTTGTGTGACTCTGGTAACTAGAGATCCCTCAGACCCTTTTAGTCAGTGTGGA
AAATCTCTAGCAGTGGCGCCCGAACAGGGACTTGAAAGCGAAAGGGAAACCAGAGGAGCTCTCTCGACGC
AGGACTCGGCTTGCTGAAGCGCGCACGGCAAGAGGCGAGGGGCGGCGACTGGTGAGTACGCCAAAAATTT
TGACTAGCGGAGGCTAGAAGGAGAGAGATGGGTGCGAGAGCGTCAGTATTAAGCGGGGGAGAATTAGATC
GCGATGGGAAAAAATTCGGTTAAGGCCAGGGGGAAAGAAAAAATATAAATTAAAACATATAGTATGGGCA
AGCAGGGAGCTAGAACGATTCGCAGTTAATCCTGGCCTGTTAGAAACATCAGAAGGCTGTAGACAAATAC
TGGGACAGCTACAACCATCCCTTCAGACAGGATCAGAAGAACTTAGATCATTATATAATACAGTAGCAAC
CCTCTATTGTGTGCATCAAAGGATAGAGATAAAAGACACCAAGGAAGCTTTAGACAAGATAGAGGAAGAG
CAAAACAAAAGTAAGACCACCGCACAGCAAGCGGCCGGCCGCTGATCTTCAGACCTGGAGGAGGAGATAT
GAGGGACAATTGGAGAAGTGAATTATATAAATATAAAGTAGTAAAAATTGAACCATTAGGAGTAGCACCC
ACCAAGGCAAAGAGAAGAGTGGTGCAGAGAGAAAAAAGAGCAGTGGGAATAGGAGCTTTGTTCCTTGGGT
TCTTGGGAGCAGCAGGAAGCACTATGGGCGCAGCGTCAATGACGCTGACGGTACAGGCCAGACAATTATT
GTCTGGTATAGTGCAGCAGCAGAACAATTTGCTGAGGGCTATTGAGGCGCAACAGCATCTGTTGCAACTC
ACAGTCTGGGGCATCAAGCAGCTCCAGGCAAGAATCCTGGCTGTGGAAAGATACCTAAAGGATCAACAGC
TCCTGGGGATTTGGGGTTGCTCTGGAAAACTCATTTGCACCACTGCTGTGCCTTGGAATGCTAGTTGGAG
TAATAAATCTCTGGAACAGATTTGGAATCACACGACCTGGATGGAGTGGGACAGAGAAATTAACAATTAC
ACAAGCTTAATACACTCCTTAATTGAAGAATCGCAAAACCAGCAAGAAAAGAATGAACAAGAATTATTGG
AATTAGATAAATGGGCAAGTTTGTGGAATTGGTTTAACATAACAAATTGGCTGTGGTATATAAAATTATT
CATAATGATAGTAGGAGGCTTGGTAGGTTTAAGAATAGTTTTTGCTGTACTTTCTATAGTGAATAGAGTT
AGGCAGGGATATTCACCATTATCGTTTCAGACCCACCTCCCAACCCCGAGGGGACCCGACAGGCCCGAAG
GAATAGAAGAAGAAGGTGGAGAGAGAGACAGAGACAGATCCATTCGATTAGTGAACGGATCTCGACGGTA
TCGCCGAATTCACAAATGGCAGTATTCATCCACAATTTTAAAAGAAAAGGGGGGATTGGGGGGTACAGTG
CAGGGGAAAGAATAGTAGACATAATAGCAACAGACATACAAACTAAAGAATTACAAAAACAAATTACAAA
AATTCAAAATTTTCGGGTTTATTACAGGGACAGCAGAGATCCAGTTTGGACGCGTTGACATTGATTATTG
ACTAGTTATTAATAGTAATCAATTACGGGGTCATTAGTTCATAGCCCATATATGGAGTTCCGCGTTACAT
AACTTACGGTAAATGGCCCGCCTGGCTGACCGCCCAACGACCCCCGCCCATTGACGTCAATAATGACGTA
TGTTCCCATAGTAACGCCAATAGGGACTTTCCATTGACGTCAATGGGTGGAGTATTTACGGTAAACTGCC
CACTTGGCAGTACATCAAGTGTATCATATGCCAAGTACGCCCCCTATTGACGTCAATGACGGTAAATGGC
CCGCCTGGCATTATGCCCAGTACATGACCTTATGGGACTTTCCTACTTGGCAGTACATCTACGTATTAGT
CATCGCTATTACCATGGTGATGCGGTTTTGGCAGTACATCAATGGGCGTGGATAGCGGTTTGACTCACGG
GGATTTCCAAGTCTCCACCCCATTGACGTCAATGGGAGTTTGTTTTGGCACCAAAATCAACGGGACTTTC
CAAAATGTCGTAACAACTCCGCCCCATTGACGCAAATGGGCGGTAGGCGTGTACGGTGGGAGGTCTATAT
AAGCAGAGCTCTCCCTATCAGTGATAGAGATCTCCCTATCAGTGATAGAGATCGTCGACGAGCTCGTTTA
GTGAACCGTCAGATCGCCTGGAGACGCCATCCACGCTGTTTTGACCTCCATAGAAGACACCGGGACCGAT
CCAGCCTCCGGCTAGAGCGGCCGCCATGGGATCCGGTTCTGCTAGCGGTTCAGGTTCTACCGGTGGATCA
TCTAGAACTAGCGGTAGCTTAGAAGTTTTGTTTCAAGGTCCAGGATCTGGATCTGGAAGTGGATCTGGAT
CAGGAAGTGGTTCTGGATCAGGTAGTGGTTCTGGTAGTGGATCAATGGTGTCTAAAGGTGAAGAACTTTT
TACGGGTGTCGTCCCCATCCTGGTTGAATTGGACGGAGACGTGAATGGCCATAAATTTTCAGTGAGCGGT
GAAGGAGAGGGAGACGCCACTTACGGTAAACTTACCTTGAAATTTATCTGCACTACCGGGAAACTGCCCG
TACCCTGGCCGACGCTCGTAACAACGCTTACCTACGGCGTGCAATGTTTTAGCAGATACCCAGACCATAT
GAAGCAGCACGATTTTTTCAAGAGTGCAATGCCTGAGGGGTACGTACAGGAAAGGACGATCTTTTTCAAA
GACGATGGTAATTATAAAACGCGGGCTGAGGTTAAATTTGAAGGAGACACGCTCGTGAATCGAATAGAGC
TGAAGGGAATCGACTTCAAGGAAGACGGTAACATCCTGGGCCATAAACTCGAATATAATTACAATTCACA
CAACGTCTATATCATGGCAGATAAACAGAAGAATGGCATCAAAGTCAATTTTAAGATCCGGCATAATATC
GAGGACGGATCAGTACAGCTTGCCGACCATTACCAACAGAATACACCGATAGGAGACGGTCCCGTCCTCT
TGCCAGATAATCACTATTTGAGCACACAATCCGCTCTTTCTAAAGATCCGAATGAAAAGCGCGATCATAT
GGTCTTGAAAGAGTTCGTCACTGCCGCCGGCATAACCTAACTCGAGTAATCAACCTCTGGATTACAAAAT
TTGTGAAAGATTGACTGGTATTCTTAACTATGTTGCTCCTTTTACGCTATGTGGATACGCTGCTTTAATG
CCTTTGTATCATGCTATTGCTTCCCGTATGGCTTTCATTTTCTCCTCCTTGTATAAATCCTGGTTGCTGT
CTCTTTATGAGGAGTTGTGGCCCGTTGTCAGGCAACGTGGCGTGGTGTGCACTGTGTTTGCTGACGCAAC
CCCCACTGGTTGGGGCATTGCCACCACCTGTCAGCTCCTTTCCGGGACTTTCGCTTTCCCCCTCCCTATT
GCCACGGCGGAACTCATCGCCGCCTGCCTTGCCCGCTGCTGGACAGGGGCTCGGCTGTTGGGCACTGACA
ATTCCGTGGTGTTGTTGGGGAAATCATCGTCCTTTCCTTGGCTGCTCGCCTGTGTTGCCACCTGGATTCT
GCGCGGGACGTCCTTCTGCTACGTCCCTTCGGCCCTCAATCCAGCGGACCTTCCTTCCCGCGGCCTGCTG
CCGGCTCTGCGGCCTCTTCCGCGTCTTCGCCTTCGCCCTCAGACGAGTCGGATCTCCCTTTGGGCCGCCT
CCCCGCCTGGTACCTTTAAGACCAATGACTTACAAGGCAGCTGTAGATCTTAGCCACTTTTTAAAAGAAA
AGGGGGGACTGGAAGGGCTAATTCACTCCCAACGAAGACAAGATCACCTGCAGGACAGGCGCGCCCTGCT
TTTTGCTTGTACTGGGTCTCTCTGGTTAGACCAGATCTGAGCCTGGGAGCTCTCTGGCTAACTAGGGAAC
CCACTGCTTAAGCCTCAATAAAGCTTGCCTTGAGTGCTTCAAGTAGTGTGTGCCCGTCTGTTGTGTGACT
CTGGTAACTAGAGATCCCTCAGACCCTTTTAGTCAGTGTGGAAAATCTCTAGCACCCGGGCGATTAAGGA
AAGGGCTAGATCATTCTTGAAGACGAAAGGGCCTCGTGATACGCCTATTTTTATAGGTTAATGTCATGAT
AATAATGGTTTCTTAGACGTCAGGTGGCACTTTTCGGGGAAATGTGCGCGGAACCCCTATTTGTTTATTT
TTCTAAATACATTCAAATATGTATCCGCTCATGAGACAATAACCCTGATAAATGCTTCAATAATATTGAA
AAAGGAAGAGTATGAGTATTCAACATTTCCGTGTCGCCCTTATTCCCTTTTTTGCGGCATTTTGCCTTCC
TGTTTTTGCTCACCCAGAAACGCTGGTGAAAGTAAAAGATGCTGAAGATCAGTTGGGTGCACGAGTGGGT
TACATCGAACTGGATCTCAACAGCGGTAAGATCCTTGAGAGTTTTCGCCCCGAAGAACGTTTTCCAATGA
TGAGCACTTTTAAAGTTCTGCTATGTGGCGCGGTATTATCCCGTGTTGACGCCGGGCAAGAGCAACTCGG
TCGCCGCATACACTATTCTCAGAATGACTTGGTTGAGTACTCACCAGTCACAGAAAAGCATCTTACGGAT
GGCATGACAGTAAGAGAATTATGCAGTGCTGCCATAACCATGAGTGATAACACTGCGGCCAACTTACTTC
TGACAACGATCGGAGGACCGAAGGAGCTAACCGCTTTTTTGCACAACATGGGGGATCATGTAACTCGCCT
TGATCGTTGGGAACCGGAGCTGAATGAAGCCATACCAAACGACGAGCGTGACACCACGATGCCTGTAGCA
ATGGCAACAACGTTGCGCAAACTATTAACTGGCGAACTACTTACTCTAGCTTCCCGGCAACAATTAATAG
ACTGGATGGAGGCGGATAAAGTTGCAGGACCACTTCTGCGCTCGGCCCTTCCGGCTGGCTGGTTTATTGC
TGATAAATCTGGAGCCGGTGAGCGTGGGTCTCGCGGTATCATTGCAGCACTGGGGCCAGATGGTAAGCCC
TCCCGTATCGTAGTTATCTACACGACGGGGAGTCAGGCAACTATGGATGAACGAAATAGACAGATCGCTG
AGATAGGTGCCTCACTGATTAAGCATTGGTAACTGTCAGACCAAGTTTACTCATATATACTTTAGATTGA
TTTAAAACTTCATTTTTAATTTAAAAGGATCTAGGTGAAGATCCTTTTTGATAATCTCATGACCAAAATC
CCTTAACGTGAGTTTTCGTTCCACTGAGCGTCAGACCCCGTAGAAAAGATCAAAGGATCTTCTTGAGATC
CTTTTTTTCTGCGCGTAATCTGCTGCTTGCAAACAAAAAAACCACCGCTACCAGCGGTGGTTTGTTTGCC
GGATCAAGAGCTACCAACTCTTTTTCCGAAGGTAACTGGCTTCAGCAGAGCGCAGATACCAAATACTGTT
CTTCTAGTGTAGCCGTAGTTAGGCCACCACTTCAAGAACTCTGTAGCACCGCCTACATACCTCGCTCTGC
TAATCCTGTTACCAGTGGCTGCTGCCAGTGGCGATAAGTCGTGTCTTACCGGGTTGGACTCAAGACGATA
GTTACCGGATAAGGCGCAGCGGTCGGGCTGAACGGGGGGTTCGTGCACACAGCCCAGCTTGGAGCGAACG
ACCTACACCGAACTGAGATACCTACAGCGTGAGCTATGAGAAAGCGCCACGCTTCCCGAAGGGAGAAAGG
CGGACAGGTATCCGGTAAGCGGCAGGGTCGGAACAGGAGAGCGCACGAGGGAGCTTCCAGGGGGAAACGC
CTGGTATCTTTATAGTCCTGTCGGGTTTCGCCACCTCTGACTTGAGCGTCGATTTTTGTGATGCTCGTCA
GGGGGGCGGAGCCTATGGAAAAACGCCAGCAACGCGGCCTTTTTACGGTTCCTGGCCTTTTGCTGGCCTT
TTGCTCACATGTTCTTTCCTGCGTTATCCCCTGATTCTGTGGATAACCGTATTACCGCCTTTGAGTGAGC
TGATACCGCTCGCCGCAGCCGAACGACCGAGCGCAGCGAGTCAGTGAGCGAGGAAGCGGAAGAGCGCCCA
ATACGCAAACCGCCTCTCCCCGCGCGTTGGCCGATTCATTAATGCAGCAAGCTCATGGCTGACTAATTTT
TTTTATTTATGCAGAGGCCGAGGCCGCCTCGGCCTCTGAGCTATTCCAGAAGTAGTGAGGAGGCTTTTTT
GGAGGCCTAGGCTTTTGCAAAAAGCTCCCCGTGGCACGACAGGTTTCCCGACTGGAAAGCGGGCAGTGAG
CGCAACGCAATTAATGTGAGTTAGCTCACTCATTAGGCACCCCAGGCTTTACACTTTATGCTTCCGGCTC
GTATGTTGTGTGGAATTGTGAGCGGATAACAATTTCACACAGGAAACAGCTATGACATGATTACGAATTT
CACAAATAAAGCATTTTTTTCACTGCATTCTAGTTGTGGTTTGTCCAAACTCATCAATGTATCTTATCAT
GTCTGGATCAACTGGATAACTCAAGCTAACCAAAATCATCCCAAACTTCCCACCCCATACCCTATTACCA
CTGCCAATTACCTGTGGTTTCATTTACTCTAAACCTGTGATTCCTCTGAATTATTTTCATTTTAAAGAAA
TTGTATTTGTTAAATATGTACTACAAAC
Features (pLannotate 1.2.2; 26 found; start..end, strand, type, name):
      8..337     +  CDS            nef (fragment): NEF_HV1BR - Experimental evidence at protein level: Swiss-Prot protein existence level 1. Extracellular Nef protein targets CD4(+) T-lymphocytes for apoptosis by interacting with CXCR4 surface receptors (PubMed:14990729). From Human immunodeficiency virus type 1 group M subtype B (isolate BRU/LAI) (HIV-1).
    385..642     +  LTR            5' LTR (truncated): truncated 5' long terminal repeat (LTR) from HIV-1
    689..814     +  misc_feature   HIV-1 Ψ: packaging signal of human immunodeficiency virus type 1
    798..1136    +  CDS            HIV-1 gag (fragment): gag protein from human immunodeficiency virus 1; gag
   1311..1544    +  misc_feature   RRE: The Rev response element (RRE) of HIV-1 allows for Rev-dependent mRNA export from the nucleus to the cytoplasm.
   1921..2021    +  CDS            Rev (fragment): human immunodeficiency virus 1 (HIV-1) Rev protein; rev; enhances nuclear export of unspliced and incompletely spliced viral mRNAs
   2066..2183    +  misc_feature   cPPT/CTS: central polypurine tract and central termination sequence of HIV-1
   2227..2606    +  enhancer       CMV enhancer: human cytomegalovirus immediate early enhancer
   2607..2810    +  promoter       CMV promoter: human cytomegalovirus (CMV) immediate early promoter
   2812..2831    +  promoter       PLtetO-1 promoter (fragment): modified phage lambda PL promoter with tet operator sites (Lutz and Bujard, 1997)
   2833..2852    +  promoter       PLtetO-1 promoter (fragment): modified phage lambda PL promoter with tet operator sites (Lutz and Bujard, 1997)
   2860..2893    +  promoter       TRE3GV promoter (fragment): 3rd-generation Tet-responsive promoter that can be activated by binding of Tet-On® 3G, optimized for retroviral and lentiviral vectors
   3131..3814    +  CDS            (3-F)Tyr-EGFP: (3-F)Tyr-EGFP is a basic (constitutively fluorescent) green fluorescent protein published in 2004, derived from Aequorea victoria.
   3828..4416    +  misc_feature   WPRE: woodchuck hepatitis virus posttranscriptional regulatory element
   4411..4521    +  CDS            nef (fragment): NEF_SIVS4 - Experimental evidence at protein level: Swiss-Prot protein existence level 1. Interferes with TCR signaling from the cell membrane. Interacts with CD247/TCRZ (TCR zeta chain) and exert potent down- regulation of cell surface TCR/CD3 complexes. From Simian immunodeficiency virus (isolate F236/smH4) (SIV-sm) (Simian immunodeficiency virus sooty mangabey monkey).
   4564..4744    +  LTR            5' LTR (truncated): truncated 5' long terminal repeat (LTR) from HIV-1
   4877..4981    +  promoter       AmpR promoter: bla
   4982..5842    +  CDS            AmpR: β-lactamase; bla; confers resistance to ampicillin, carbenicillin, and related antibiotics
   6013..6601    +  rep_origin     ori: high-copy-number ColE1/pMB1/pBR322/pUC origin of replication
   6784..6838    +  CDS            lacI (fragment): lac repressor; lacI; The lac repressor binds to the lac operator to inhibit transcription in E. coli. This inhibition can be relieved by adding lactose or isopropyl-β-D-thiogalactopyranoside (IPTG).
   6844..6937    +  rep_origin     SV40 ori (fragment): SV40 origin of replication
   6962..6999    +  CDS            lacI (fragment): lac repressor; lacI; The lac repressor binds to the lac operator to inhibit transcription in E. coli. This inhibition can be relieved by adding lactose or isopropyl-β-D-thiogalactopyranoside (IPTG).
   7012..7033    +  protein_bind   CAP binding site: CAP binding activates transcription in the presence of cAMP. E. coli catabolite activator protein
   7048..7078    +  promoter       lac promoter: promoter for the E. coli lac operon
   7086..7102    +  protein_bind   lac operator: The lac repressor binds to the lac operator to inhibit transcription in E. coli. This inhibition can be relieved by adding lactose or isopropyl-β-D-thiogalactopyranoside (IPTG). lac repressor encoded by lacI
   7136..7219    +  polyA_signal   SV40 poly(A) signal (fragment): SV40 polyadenylation signal
