[The description below was written by a language model from this plasmid's Addgene catalogue record and pLannotate feature annotations shown in this document.]
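Description:
pTS104 pHAGE2 CMVtetO2 MCS-3C-22xGS-GFP is an empty lentiviral transfer plasmid of about 7.4 kb, built on the pHAGE2 backbone, for doxycycline-inducible expression of a C-terminally tagged protein in mammalian cells. It is propagated in E. coli from a high-copy ColE1/pUC-type origin with ampicillin selection through β-lactamase. No mammalian drug-selection marker is annotated. The HIV-1-derived portion carries LTR sequences at both ends (both annotated as truncated LTRs), the Ψ packaging signal with a short gag fragment, the Rev response element for Rev-dependent nuclear export of the genomic RNA, and the cPPT/CTS, which aids nuclear import of the reverse-transcribed genome. The small nef, rev, lacI, SV40 and lac promoter annotations appear to be leftover backbone fragments rather than functional parts.

The expression cassette consists of the CMV enhancer and promoter followed directly by two short tet operator matches, which fits the CMVtetO2 name. In this type of design Tet repressor binding blocks transcription until doxycycline relieves it, so a TetR-expressing host cell would be expected, although the record does not state this. Downstream, according to the name, lie a multiple cloning site, a 3C protease cleavage site and a 22xGS flexible linker. These are not individually annotated but would fall in the gap before the EGFP coding sequence, which is followed by a WPRE to enhance transcript expression. A gene cloned in frame into the MCS is therefore produced as a fusion with a protease-removable GFP tag. The associated publication describes nanobody-based purification of human protein complexes, suggesting GFP acts as both an expression reporter and an affinity handle, with 3C cleavage releasing the captured protein.
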