Addgene plasmid #199357: pTS104 pHAGE2 CMVtetO2 MCS-3C-22xGS-GFP
Purpose: (Empty Backbone) Lentiviral transfer plasmid for doxycycline inducible expression of a C-terminally 3C-GFP-tagged protein in mammalian cells.
Depositing lab: Rebecca Voorhees. Depositing organization: California Institute of Technology. Publication: A nanobody-based strategy for rapid and scalable purification of human protein complexes. Stevens TA, Tomaleri GP, Hazu M, Wei S, Nguyen VN, DeKalb C, Voorhees RM, Pleiner T. Nat Protoc. 2024 Jan;19(1):127-158. doi: 10.1038/s41596-023-00904-w. Epub 2023 Nov 16. PubMed 37974029.
Backbone
  Vector backbone: pHAGE2
  Backbone size (bp): 7360
  Vector type: Mammalian Expression, Lentiviral
  Tag / fusion protein: 3C-EGFP (C terminal on insert)
Growth in bacteria
  Bacterial resistance: Ampicillin, 100 μg/mL
  Growth temperature: 37°C
  Growth strain: NEB Stable
  Copy number: High Copy
Gene/Insert
  Gene/Insert name: None
  Mutation: WT
  Tag / fusion protein: 3C-EGFP (C terminal on insert)
Terms and licenses: Academic/Nonprofit Terms; Industry Terms: Not Available to Industry
Depositor comments: Please visit https://www.biorxiv.org/content/10.1101/2023.03.09.531980v1 for bioRxiv preprint.
How to cite: pTS104 pHAGE2 CMVtetO2 MCS-3C-22xGS-GFP was a gift from Rebecca Voorhees (Addgene plasmid # 199357 ; http://n2t.net/addgene:199357 ; RRID:Addgene_199357)
